Addgene plasmid #114075: pET-28b-T7-hAsCas12a-enRVR(E174R/S542R/K548V/N552R)-NLS(nucleoplasmin)-6xHis (AAS1931)
Purpose: T7 promoter bacterial expression plasmid for human codon optimized AsCas12a-enRVR(E174R/S542R/K548V/N552R) with C-terminal NLS and His-tag
Depositing lab: Keith Joung & Benjamin Kleinstiver. Depositing organization: Massachusetts General Hospital. Publication: Engineered CRISPR-Cas12a variants with increased activities and improved targeting ranges for gene, epigenetic and base editing. Kleinstiver BP, Sousa AA, Walton RT, Tak YE, Hsu JY, Clement K, Welch MM, Horng JE, Malagon-Lopez J, Scarfo I, Maus MV, Pinello L, Aryee MJ, Joung JK. Nat Biotechnol. 2019 Feb 11. pii: 10.1038/s41587-018-0011-0. doi: 10.1038/s41587-018-0011-0. PubMed 30742127.
Backbone
  Vector backbone: pET-28b-Cas9-His
  Backbone manufacturer: Schier Lab (Addgene plasmid # 47327)
  Vector type: Bacterial Expression
Growth in bacteria
  Bacterial resistance: Kanamycin, 50 μg/mL
  Growth temperature: 37°C
  Growth strain: DH5alpha
  Copy number: High Copy
Gene/Insert
  Gene/Insert name: human codon optimized AsCas12a-enRVR (E174R/S542R/K548V/N552R) with C-terminal NLS and His-tag (alt name: AAS1931)
  Species: Synthetic
  Mutation: E174R, S542R, K548V and N552R
  Tag / fusion protein: NLS(nucleoplasmin) and 6xHis (C terminal on insert)
  Cloning method: Gibson Cloning
Terms and licenses: Academic/Nonprofit Terms; Industry Terms: Not Available to Industry
How to cite: pET-28b-T7-hAsCas12a-enRVR(E174R/S542R/K548V/N552R)-NLS(nucleoplasmin)-6xHis (AAS1931) was a gift from Keith Joung & Benjamin Kleinstiver (Addgene plasmid # 114075 ; http://n2t.net/addgene:114075 ; RRID:Addgene_114075)
