[The description below was written by a language model from this plasmid's Addgene catalogue record and pLannotate feature annotations shown in this document.]
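Description:
pET-28b-T7-hAsCas12a-enRVR(E174R/S542R/K548V/N552R)-NLS(nucleoplasmin)-6xHis (AAS1931) is a 9.2 kb bacterial expression plasmid for producing an engineered Cas12a (Cpf1) nuclease from Acidaminococcus sp. BV3L6 in E. coli. It is built on a pET-28b backbone previously used for His-tagged Cas9 expression, with the insert introduced by Gibson assembly. The plasmid replicates from a ColE1/pMB1-type origin and is selected with kanamycin through an aph(3')-Ia aminoglycoside phosphotransferase gene. The catalogue lists it as high copy, although the feature table also detects the rop gene and the pBR322 bom region typical of pET vectors, elements that normally moderate copy number. An f1 phage origin and short remnants of the tetracycline resistance gene are also present as backbone carry-over.

The expression cassette follows the standard pET design: a T7 promoter immediately followed by a lac operator, the T7 gene 10 ribosome binding site, the open reading frame, and a T7 terminator. A lacI gene with its own promoter supplies the repressor, so transcription depends on T7 RNA polymerase in the host and is inducible with IPTG. The coding sequence is a human codon-optimised AsCas12a carrying the substitutions E174R, S542R, K548V and N552R (the "enRVR" variant), fused at its C terminus to the bipartite nucleoplasmin nuclear localisation signal and a 6xHis tag, which the annotation software reports as a partial 9xHis match. The His tag allows metal-affinity purification, and the NLS supports nuclear import if the purified protein is delivered into eukaryotic cells. The associated work concerns Cas12a variants with increased activity and broadened targeting range, so the plasmid most plausibly serves to produce recombinant protein for characterising such a variant, though the record does not state specific downstream uses.
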