Features (pLannotate 1.2.2; 20 found; start..end, strand, type, name):
      5..144     -  misc_feature   bom: basis of mobility region from pBR322
    246..437     -  CDS            rop: Rop protein, which maintains plasmids at low copy number; rop
    454..834     +  CDS            YPB1_ECOLX: Protein predicted: Swiss-Prot protein existence level 4. From Escherichia coli.
    906..1197    -  CDS            TcR (fragment): tetracycline efflux protein; tet; confers resistance to tetracycline
   1212..1233    -  protein_bind   CAP binding site: CAP binding activates transcription in the presence of cAMP. E. coli catabolite activator protein
   1246..2328    -  CDS            lacI: lac repressor; lacI; The lac repressor binds to the lac operator to inhibit transcription in E. coli. This inhibition can be relieved by adding lactose or isopropyl-β-D-thiogalactopyranoside (IPTG).
   2329..2406    -  promoter       lacI promoter: lacI
   2414..2693    -  CDS            TcR (fragment): tetracycline efflux protein; tet; confers resistance to tetracycline
   2715..2733    +  promoter       T7 promoter: promoter for bacteriophage T7 RNA polymerase
   2734..2758    +  protein_bind   lac operator: The lac repressor binds to the lac operator to inhibit transcription in E. coli. This inhibition can be relieved by adding lactose or isopropyl-β-D-thiogalactopyranoside (IPTG). lac repressor encoded by lacI
   2773..2795    +  RBS            RBS: efficient ribosome binding site from bacteriophage T7 gene 10 (Olins and Rangwala, 1989)
   2808..6725    +  CDS            AsCpf1: CRISPR-associated protein from Acidaminococcus sp. BV3L6 (Zetsche et al., 2015)
   6726..6773    +  CDS            nucleoplasmin NLS: bipartite nuclear localization signal from nucleoplasmin
   6792..6809    +  CDS            9xHis (fragment): 9xHis affinity tag
   6819..6868    +  CDS            SET1 (fragment): solubility-enhancement tag derived from T7 phage gene 10B
   6876..6923    +  terminator     T7 terminator: transcription terminator for bacteriophage T7 RNA polymerase
   6960..7388    +  rep_origin     f1 ori (sequence partly withheld): f1 bacteriophage origin of replication; arrow indicates direction of (+) strand synthesis
   7441..7498    +  promoter       AmpR promoter (fragment): bla
   7507..8322    -  CDS            KanR: aminoglycoside phosphotransferase; aph(3')-Ia; confers resistance to kanamycin in bacteria or G418 (Geneticin®) in eukaryotes
   8444..9032    +  rep_origin     ori: high-copy-number ColE1/pMB1/pBR322/pUC origin of replication
>Addgene plasmid #114075 | pET-28b-T7-hAsCas12a-enRVR(E174R/S542R/K548V/N552R)-NLS(nucleoplasmin)-6xHis (AAS1931) | addgene full sequence | sequence record 220517 | Addgene NGS Result
AGCGCCTGATGCGGTATTTTCTCCTTACGCATCTGTGCGGTATTTCACACCGCAATGGTGCACTCTCAGT
ACAATCTGCTCTGATGCCGCATAGTTAAGCCAGTATACACTCCGCTATCGCTACGTGACTGGGTCATGGC
TGCGCCCCGACACCCGCCAACACCCGCTGACGCGCCCTGACGGGCTTGTCTGCTCCCGGCATCCGCTTAC
AGACAAGCTGTGACCGTCTCCGGGAGCTGCATGTGTCAGAGGTTTTCACCGTCATCACCGAAACGCGCGA
GGCAGCTGCGGTAAAGCTCATCAGCGTGGTCGTGAAGCGATTCACAGATGTCTGCCTGTTCATCCGCGTC
CAGCTCGTTGAGTTTCTCCAGAAGCGTTAATGTCTGGCTTCTGATAAAGCGGGCCATGTTAAGGGCGGTT
TTTTCCTGTTTGGTCACTGATGCCTCCGTGTAAGGGGGATTTCTGTTCATGGGGGTAATGATACCGATGA
AACGAGAGAGGATGCTCACGATACGGGTTACTGATGATGAACATGCCCGGTTACTGGAACGTTGTGAGGG
TAAACAACTGGCGGTATGGATGCGGCGGGACCAGAGAAAAATCACTCAGGGTCAATGCCAGCGCTTCGTT
AATACAGATGTAGGTGTTCCACAGGGTAGCCAGCAGCATCCTGCGATGCAGATCCGGAACATAATGGTGC
AGGGCGCTGACTTCCGCGTTTCCAGACTTTACGAAACACGGAAACCGAAGACCATTCATGTTGTTGCTCA
GGTCGCAGACGTTTTGCAGCAGCAGTCGCTTCACGTTCGCTCGCGTATCGGTGATTCATTCTGCTAACCA
GTAAGGCAACCCCGCCAGCCTAGCCGGGTCCTCAACGACAGGAGCACGATCATGCGCACCCGTGGGGCCG
CCATGCCGGCGATAATGGCCTGCTTCTCGCCGAAACGTTTGGTGGCGGGACCAGTGACGAAGGCTTGAGC
GAGGGCGTGCAAGATTCCGAATACCGCAAGCGACAGGCCGATCATCGTCGCGCTCCAGCGAAAGCGGTCC
TCGCCGAAAATGACCCAGAGCGCTGCCGGCACCTGTCCTACGAGTTGCATGATAAAGAAGACAGTCATAA
GTGCGGCGACGATAGTCATGCCCCGCGCCCACCGGAAGGAGCTGACTGGGTTGAAGGCTCTCAAGGGCAT
CGGTCGAGATCCCGGTGCCTAATGAGTGAGCTAACTTACATTAATTGCGTTGCGCTCACTGCCCGCTTTC
CAGTCGGGAAACCTGTCGTGCCAGCTGCATTAATGAATCGGCCAACGCGCGGGGAGAGGCGGTTTGCGTA
TTGGGCGCCAGGGTGGTTTTTCTTTTCACCAGTGAGACGGGCAACAGCTGATTGCCCTTCACCGCCTGGC
CCTGAGAGAGTTGCAGCAAGCGGTCCACGCTGGTTTGCCCCAGCAGGCGAAAATCCTGTTTGATGGTGGT
TAACGGCGGGATATAACATGAGCTGTCTTCGGTATCGTCGTATCCCACTACCGAGATATCCGCACCAACG
CGCAGCCCGGACTCGGTAATGGCGCGCATTGCGCCCAGCGCCATCTGATCGTTGGCAACCAGCATCGCAG
TGGGAACGATGCCCTCATTCAGCATTTGCATGGTTTGTTGAAAACCGGACATGGCACTCCAGTCGCCTTC
CCGTTCCGCTATCGGCTGAATTTGATTGCGAGTGAGATATTTATGCCAGCCAGCCAGACGCAGACGCGCC
GAGACAGAACTTAATGGGCCCGCTAACAGCGCGATTTGCTGGTGACCCAATGCGACCAGATGCTCCACGC
CCAGTCGCGTACCGTCTTCATGGGAGAAAATAATACTGTTGATGGGTGTCTGGTCAGAGACATCAAGAAA
TAACGCCGGAACATTAGTGCAGGCAGCTTCCACAGCAATGGCATCCTGGTCATCCAGCGGATAGTTAATG
ATCAGCCCACTGACGCGTTGCGCGAGAAGATTGTGCACCGCCGCTTTACAGGCTTCGACGCCGCTTCGTT
CTACCATCGACACCACCACGCTGGCACCCAGTTGATCGGCGCGAGATTTAATCGCCGCGACAATTTGCGA
CGGCGCGTGCAGGGCCAGACTGGAGGTGGCAACGCCAATCAGCAACGACTGTTTGCCCGCCAGTTGTTGT
GCCACGCGGTTGGGAATGTAATTCAGCTCCGCCATCGCCGCTTCCACTTTTTCCCGCGTTTTCGCAGAAA
CGTGGCTGGCCTGGTTCACCACGCGGGAAACGGTCTGATAAGAGACACCGGCATACTCTGCGACATCGTA
TAACGTTACTGGTTTCACATTCACCACCCTGAATTGACTCTCTTCCGGGCGCTATCATGCCATACCGCGA
AAGGTTTTGCGCCATTCGATGGTGTCCGGGATCTCGACGCTCTCCCTTATGCGACTCCTGCATTAGGAAG
CAGCCCAGTAGTAGGTTGAGGCCGTTGAGCACCGCCGCCGCAAGGAATGGTGCATGCAAGGAGATGGCGC
CCAACAGTCCCCCGGCCACGGGGCCTGCCACCATACCCACGCCGAAACAAGCGCTCATGAGCCCGAAGTG
GCGAGCCCGATCTTCCCCATCGGTGATGTCGGCGATATAGGCGCCAGCAACCGCACCTGTGGCGCCGGTG
ATGCCGGCCACGATGCGTCCGGCGTAGAGGATCGAGATCTCGATCCCGCGAAATTAATACGACTCACTAT
AGGGGAATTGTGAGCGGATAACAATTCCCCTCTAGAAATAATTTTGTTTAACTTTAAGAAGGAGATATAC
CATGGGCACACAGTTCGAGGGCTTTACCAACCTGTATCAGGTGAGCAAGACACTGCGGTTTGAGCTGATC
CCACAGGGCAAGACCCTGAAGCACATCCAGGAGCAGGGCTTCATCGAGGAGGACAAGGCCCGCAATGATC
ACTACAAGGAGCTGAAGCCCATCATCGATCGGATCTACAAGACCTATGCCGACCAGTGCCTGCAGCTGGT
GCAGCTGGATTGGGAGAACCTGAGCGCCGCCATCGACTCCTATAGAAAGGAGAAAACCGAGGAGACAAGG
AACGCCCTGATCGAGGAGCAGGCCACATATCGCAATGCCATCCACGACTACTTCATCGGCCGGACAGACA
ACCTGACCGATGCCATCAATAAGAGACACGCCGAGATCTACAAGGGCCTGTTCAAGGCCGAGCTGTTTAA
TGGCAAGGTGCTGAAGCAGCTGGGCACCGTGACCACAACCGAGCACGAGAACGCCCTGCTGCGGAGCTTC
GACAAGTTTACAACCTACTTCTCCGGCTTTTATAGAAACAGGAAGAACGTGTTCAGCGCCGAGGATATCA
GCACAGCCATCCCACACCGCATCGTGCAGGACAACTTCCCCAAGTTTAAGGAGAATTGTCACATCTTCAC
ACGCCTGATCACCGCCGTGCCCAGCCTGCGGGAGCACTTTGAGAACGTGAAGAAGGCCATCGGCATCTTC
GTGAGCACCTCCATCGAGGAGGTGTTTTCCTTCCCTTTTTATAACCAGCTGCTGACACAGACCCAGATCG
ACCTGTATAACCAGCTGCTGGGAGGAATCTCTCGGGAGGCAGGCACCGAGAAGATCAAGGGCCTGAACGA
GGTGCTGAATCTGGCCATCCAGAAGAATGATGAGACAGCCCACATCATCGCCTCCCTGCCACACAGATTC
ATCCCCCTGTTTAAGCAGATCCTGTCCGATAGGAACACCCTGTCTTTCATCCTGGAGGAGTTTAAGAGCG
ACGAGGAAGTGATCCAGTCCTTCTGCAAGTACAAGACACTGCTGAGAAACGAGAACGTGCTGGAGACAGC
CGAGGCCCTGTTTAACGAGCTGAACAGCATCGACCTGACACACATCTTCATCAGCCACAAGAAGCTGGAG
ACAATCAGCAGCGCCCTGTGCGACCACTGGGATACACTGAGGAATGCCCTGTATGAGCGGAGAATCTCCG
AGCTGACAGGCAAGATCACCAAGTCTGCCAAGGAGAAGGTGCAGCGCAGCCTGAAGCACGAGGATATCAA
CCTGCAGGAGATCATCTCTGCCGCAGGCAAGGAGCTGAGCGAGGCCTTCAAGCAGAAAACCAGCGAGATC
CTGTCCCACGCACACGCCGCCCTGGATCAGCCACTGCCTACAACCCTGAAGAAGCAGGAGGAGAAGGAGA
TCCTGAAGTCTCAGCTGGACAGCCTGCTGGGCCTGTACCACCTGCTGGACTGGTTTGCCGTGGATGAGTC
CAACGAGGTGGACCCCGAGTTCTCTGCCCGGCTGACCGGCATCAAGCTGGAGATGGAGCCTTCTCTGAGC
TTCTACAACAAGGCCAGAAATTATGCCACCAAGAAGCCCTACTCCGTGGAGAAGTTCAAGCTGAACTTTC
AGATGCCTACACTGGCCAGAGGCTGGGACGTGAATGTGGAGAAGAACAGAGGCGCCATCCTGTTTGTGAA
GAACGGCCTGTACTATCTGGGCATCATGCCAAAGCAGAAGGGCAGGTATAAGGCCCTGAGCTTCGAGCCC
ACAGAGAAAACCAGCGAGGGCTTTGATAAGATGTACTATGACTACTTCCCTGATGCCGCCAAGATGATCC
CAAAGTGCAGCACCCAGCTGAAGGCCGTGACAGCCCACTTTCAGACCCACACAACCCCCATCCTGCTGTC
CAACAATTTCATCGAGCCTCTGGAGATCACAAAGGAGATCTACGACCTGAACAATCCTGAGAAGGAGCCA
AAGAAGTTTCAGACAGCCTACGCCAAGAAAACCGGCGACCAGAAGGGCTACAGAGAGGCCCTGTGCAAGT
GGATCGACTTCACAAGGGATTTTCTGTCCAAGTATACCAAGACAACCTCTATCGATCTGTCTAGCCTGCG
GCCATCCTCTCAGTATAAGGACCTGGGCGAGTACTATGCCGAGCTGAATCCCCTGCTGTACCACATCAGC
TTCCAGAGAATCGCCGAGAAGGAGATCATGGATGCCGTGGAGACAGGCAAGCTGTACCTGTTCCAGATCT
ATAACAAGGACTTTGCCAAGGGCCACCACGGCAAGCCTAATCTGCACACACTGTATTGGACCGGCCTGTT
TTCTCCAGAGAACCTGGCCAAGACAAGCATCAAGCTGAATGGCCAGGCCGAGCTGTTCTACCGCCCTAAG
TCCAGGATGAAGAGGATGGCACACCGGCTGGGAGAGAAGATGCTGAACAAGAAGCTGAAGGATCAGAAAA
CCCCAATCCCCGACACCCTGTACCAGGAGCTGTACGACTATGTGAATCACAGACTGTCCCACGACCTGTC
TGATGAGGCCAGGGCCCTGCTGCCCAACGTGATCACCAAGGAGGTGTCTCACGAGATCATCAAGGATAGG
CGCTTTACCAGCGACAAGTTCTTTTTCCACGTGCCTATCACACTGAACTATCAGGCCGCCAATTCCCCAT
CTAAGTTCAACCAGAGGGTGAATGCCTACCTGAAGGAGCACCCCGAGACACCTATCATCGGCATCGATCG
GGGCGAGAGAAACCTGATCTATATCACAGTGATCGACTCCACCGGCAAGATCCTGGAGCAGCGGAGCCTG
AACACCATCCAGCAGTTTGATTACCAGAAGAAGCTGGACAACAGGGAGAAGGAGAGGGTGGCAGCAAGGC
AGGCCTGGTCTGTGGTGGGCACAATCAAGGATCTGAAGCAGGGCTATCTGAGCCAGGTCATCCACGAGAT
CGTGGACCTGATGATCCACTACCAGGCCGTGGTGGTGCTGGAGAACCTGAATTTCGGCTTTAAGAGCAAG
AGGACCGGCATCGCCGAGAAGGCCGTGTACCAGCAGTTCGAGAAGATGCTGATCGATAAGCTGAATTGCC
TGGTGCTGAAGGACTATCCAGCAGAGAAAGTGGGAGGCGTGCTGAACCCATACCAGCTGACAGACCAGTT
CACCTCCTTTGCCAAGATGGGCACCCAGTCTGGCTTCCTGTTTTACGTGCCTGCCCCATATACATCTAAG
ATCGATCCCCTGACCGGCTTCGTGGACCCCTTCGTGTGGAAAACCATCAAGAATCACGAGAGCCGCAAGC
ACTTCCTGGAGGGCTTCGACTTTCTGCACTACGACGTGAAAACCGGCGACTTCATCCTGCACTTTAAGAT
GAACAGAAATCTGTCCTTCCAGAGGGGCCTGCCCGGCTTTATGCCTGCATGGGATATCGTGTTCGAGAAG
AACGAGACACAGTTTGACGCCAAGGGCACCCCTTTCATCGCCGGCAAGAGAATCGTGCCAGTGATCGAGA
ATCACAGATTCACCGGCAGATACCGGGACCTGTATCCTGCCAACGAGCTGATCGCCCTGCTGGAGGAGAA
GGGCATCGTGTTCAGGGATGGCTCCAACATCCTGCCAAAGCTGCTGGAGAATGACGATTCTCACGCCATC
GACACGATGGTGGCCCTGATCCGCAGCGTGCTGCAGATGCGGAACTCCAATGCCGCCACAGGCGAGGACT
ATATCAACAGCCCCGTGCGCGATCTGAATGGCGTGTGCTTCGACTCCCGGTTTCAGAACCCAGAGTGGCC
AATGGACGCCGATGCCAATGGCGCCTACCACATCGCCCTGAAGGGCCAGCTGCTGCTGAATCACCTGAAG
GAGAGCAAGGATCTGAAGCTGCAGAACGGCATCTCCAATCAGGACTGGCTGGCCTACATCCAGGAGCTGC
GCAACAAAAGGCCGGCGGCCACGAAAAAGGCCGGCCAGGCAAAAAAGAAAAAGGGAGCGGCCGCACTCGA
GCACCACCACCACCACCACTGAGATCCGGCTGCTAACAAAGCCCGAAAGGAAGCTGAGTTGGCTGCTGCC
ACCGCTGAGCAATAACTAGCATAACCCCTTGGGGCCTCTAAACGGGTCTTGAGGGGTTTTTTGCTGAAAG
GAGGAACTATATCCGGATTGGCGAATGGG
[124 nt withheld, positions 6960-7083]
C
[91 nt withheld, positions 7085-7175]
A
[49 nt withheld, positions 7177-7225]
CCTTTGACGTTGGAGTCCACGTTCTTT
[37 nt withheld, positions 7253-7289]
ACCCTATCTCGGTCTATTCTTTTGATTTATAAGGGATTTTGCCGATTTCGGCCTATTGGTTAAAAAATGA
GCTGATTTAACAAAAATTTAACGCGAATTTTAACAAAATATTAACGCTTACAATTTAGGTGGCACTTTTC
GGGGAAATGTGCGCGGAACCCCTATTTGTTTATTTTTCTAAATACATTCAAATATGTATCCGCTCATGAA
TTAATTCTTAGAAAAACTCATCGAGCATCAAATGAAACTGCAATTTATTCATATCAGGATTATCAATACC
ATATTTTTGAAAAAGCCGTTTCTGTAATGAAGGAGAAAACTCACCGAGGCAGTTCCATAGGATGGCAAGA
TCCTGGTATCGGTCTGCGATTCCGACTCGTCCAACATCAATACAACCTATTAATTTCCCCTCGTCAAAAA
TAAGGTTATCAAGTGAGAAATCACCATGAGTGACGACTGAATCCGGTGAGAATGGCAAAAGTTTATGCAT
TTCTTTCCAGACTTGTTCAACAGGCCAGCCATTACGCTCGTCATCAAAATCACTCGCATCAACCAAACCG
TTATTCATTCGTGATTGCGCCTGAGCGAGACGAAATACGCGATCGCTGTTAAAAGGACAATTACAAACAG
GAATCGAATGCAACCGGCGCAGGAACACTGCCAGCGCATCAACAATATTTTCACCTGAATCAGGATATTC
TTCTAATACCTGGAATGCTGTTTTCCCGGGGATCGCAGTGGTGAGTAACCATGCATCATCAGGAGTACGG
ATAAAATGCTTGATGGTCGGAAGAGGCATAAATTCCGTCAGCCAGTTTAGTCTGACCATCTCATCTGTAA
CATCATTGGCAACGCTACCTTTGCCATGTTTCAGAAACAACTCTGGCGCATCGGGCTTCCCATACAATCG
ATAGATTGTCGCACCTGATTGCCCGACATTATCGCGAGCCCATTTATACCCATATAAATCAGCATCCATG
TTGGAATTTAATCGCGGCCTAGAGCAAGACGTTTCCCGTTGAATATGGCTCATAACACCCCTTGTATTAC
TGTTTATGTAAGCAGACAGTTTTATTGTTCATGACCAAAATCCCTTAACGTGAGTTTTCGTTCCACTGAG
CGTCAGACCCCGTAGAAAAGATCAAAGGATCTTCTTGAGATCCTTTTTTTCTGCGCGTAATCTGCTGCTT
GCAAACAAAAAAACCACCGCTACCAGCGGTGGTTTGTTTGCCGGATCAAGAGCTACCAACTCTTTTTCCG
AAGGTAACTGGCTTCAGCAGAGCGCAGATACCAAATACTGTCCTTCTAGTGTAGCCGTAGTTAGGCCACC
ACTTCAAGAACTCTGTAGCACCGCCTACATACCTCGCTCTGCTAATCCTGTTACCAGTGGCTGCTGCCAG
TGGCGATAAGTCGTGTCTTACCGGGTTGGACTCAAGACGATAGTTACCGGATAAGGCGCAGCGGTCGGGC
TGAACGGGGGGTTCGTGCACACAGCCCAGCTTGGAGCGAACGACCTACACCGAACTGAGATACCTACAGC
GTGAGCTATGAGAAAGCGCCACGCTTCCCGAAGGGAGAAAGGCGGACAGGTATCCGGTAAGCGGCAGGGT
CGGAACAGGAGAGCGCACGAGGGAGCTTCCAGGGGGAAACGCCTGGTATCTTTATAGTCCTGTCGGGTTT
CGCCACCTCTGACTTGAGCGTCGATTTTTGTGATGCTCGTCAGGGGGGCGGAGCCTATGGAAAAACGCCA
GCAACGCGGCCTTTTTACGGTTCCTGGCCTTTTGCTGGCCTTTTGCTCACATGTTCTTTCCTGCGTTATC
CCCTGATTCTGTGGATAACCGTATTACCGCCTTTGAGTGAGCTGATACCGCTCGCCGCAGCCGAACGACC
GAGCGCAGCGAGTCAGTGAGCGAGGAAGCGGAAG
